Addgene plasmid #99291: hSTARR-seq_mCP vector
Purpose: (Empty Backbone) Vector to measure enhancer activity of candidates from a DNA library by STARR-seq.
Depositing lab: Alexander Stark. Depositing organization: Research Institute of Molecular Pathology (IMP). Publication: Resolving systematic errors in widely used enhancer activity assays in human cells. Muerdter F, Boryn LM, Woodfin AR, Neumayr C, Rath M, Zabidi MA, Pagani M, Haberle V, Kazmar T, Catarino RR, Schernhuber K, Arnold CD, Stark A. Nat Methods. 2017 Dec 11. pii: nmeth.4534. doi: 10.1038/nmeth.4534. PubMed 29256496.
Backbone
  Vector backbone: hSTARR-seq_mCP vector
  Backbone manufacturer: Promega
  Backbone size (bp): 2807
  Vector type: Mammalian Expression ; hSTARR-seq screening vector
Growth in bacteria
  Bacterial resistance: Chloramphenicol and Ampicillin, 25 & 100 μg/mL
  Growth temperature: 37°C
  Growth strain: ccdB Survival
  Copy number: High Copy
Gene/Insert
  Gene/Insert name: None
Terms and licenses: Academic/Nonprofit Terms; Industry Terms: Not Available to Industry
Depositor comments: This screening vector can screen a DNA library which can be inserted via the AgeI and SalI restriction sides using subsequent In-Fusion reaction (Clontech) Please see bioRxiv for preprint article. Posted 17 July 2017. DOI: 10.1101/164590
How to cite: hSTARR-seq_mCP vector was a gift from Alexander Stark (Addgene plasmid # 99291 ; http://n2t.net/addgene:99291 ; RRID:Addgene_99291)
