[The description below was written by a language model from this plasmid's Addgene catalogue record and pLannotate feature annotations shown in this document.]
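Description:
hSTARR-seq_mCP vector is an empty mammalian screening backbone for STARR-seq (self-transcribing active regulatory region sequencing), a massively parallel assay in which candidate DNA fragments are tested for enhancer activity in human cells. It is derived from a Promega plasmid backbone and replicates in E. coli from a high-copy ColE1/pUC-type origin with ampicillin resistance (AmpR). Because the cloning site is occupied by a chloramphenicol resistance (CmR)/ccdB stuffer cassette, the uncut vector is maintained under combined ampicillin and chloramphenicol selection in a ccdB-tolerant strain. The sequenced record is 4,274 nt, larger than the 2,807 bp listed for the backbone; the difference is plausibly the stuffer, though the record does not say so.

The reporter unit begins with a synthetic poly(A) signal and an RNA polymerase II pause site, which insulate it from read-through transcription arising in the backbone. These are followed by a minimal TATA-box promoter (minP, presumably the "mCP" minimal core promoter of the name), a chimeric β-globin/immunoglobulin intron, a short GFP-derived fragment, the CmR/ccdB cassette, and an SV40 poly(A) signal, which pLannotate annotates on the reverse strand. A fragment library is inserted via the AgeI and SalI sites by In-Fusion cloning, displacing the toxic ccdB gene so that non-recombinant plasmids are counter-selected in standard strains. Candidates thus sit downstream of the weak promoter, within the transcribed region. An active enhancer drives its own transcription, so its abundance among reporter RNAs, measured by sequencing, gives its activity. The small TcR and large T antigen fragments appear to be backbone remnants with no stated function.
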