Features (pLannotate 1.2.2; 16 found; start..end, strand, type, name):
    610..1470    -  CDS            AmpR: β-lactamase confers resistance to ampicillin, carbenicillin, and related antibiotics
   1471..1512    -  promoter       AmpR promoter (fragment): bla
   1575..1623    +  polyA_signal   poly(A) signal: synthetic polyadenylation signal
   1637..1728    +  misc_feature   pause site: RNA polymerase II transcriptional pause signal from the human α2 globin gene
   1767..1797    +  promoter       minP: minimal TATA-box promoter with low basal activity
   1824..1956    +  intron         chimeric intron: chimera between introns from human β-globin and immunoglobulin heavy chain genes
   1971..2039    +  CDS            cEGFP (fragment): cEGFP is a basic (constitutively fluorescent) green fluorescent protein published in 2008, derived from Aequorea victoria.
   2091..2121    +  promoter       lac UV5 promoter: E. coli lac promoter with an "up" mutation
   2145..2174    +  promoter       cat promoter (fragment): promoter of the E. coli cat gene encoding chloramphenicol acetyltransferase
   2175..2834    +  CDS            CmR: chloramphenicol acetyltransferase; cat; confers resistance to chloramphenicol
   3013..3171    +  CDS            ccdA (fragment): CCDA_ECO57 - Also known as H, letA. Experimental evidence at protein level: Swiss-Prot protein existence level 1. Antitoxin component of a type II toxin-antitoxin (TA) system which inhibits the post-segregational killing (PSK) of plasmid-free cells, also referred to as a plasmid addiction system. Binds to and blocks the activity of CcdB; will also remove bound CcdB protein from the CcdB-GyrA complex by forming a CcdA-CcdB complex, a process termed rejuvenation. Functions as a transcriptional corepressor for the ccdAB operon, repression also requires CcdB (By similarity). From Escherichia coli
   3176..3478    +  CDS            ccdB: CCDB_ECOLI - Also known as G, letB, letD. Experimental evidence at protein level: Swiss-Prot protein existence level 1. Toxic component of a type II toxin-antitoxin (TA) system, functioning in plasmid maintainence. Responsible for the post- segregational killing (PSK) of plasmid-free cells, also referred to as a plasmid addiction system. Half-life of over 2 hours. Cell killing by CcdB is accompanied by filamentation, defects in chromosome and plasmid segregation, defects in cell division, formation of anucleate cells, decreased DNA synthesis and plasmid loss. Interferes with the activity of DN
   3559..3680    -  polyA_signal   SV40 poly(A) signal: SV40 polyadenylation signal
   3703..3771    -  CDS            large T antigen (fragment): large T antigen from SV40 (simian virus 40)
   3787..3916    +  CDS            TcR (fragment): tetracycline efflux protein; tet; confers resistance to tetracycline
   4096..410     -  rep_origin     ori (across the origin): high-copy-number ColE1/pMB1/pBR322/pUC origin of replication
>Addgene plasmid #99291 | hSTARR-seq_mCP vector | addgene full sequence | sequence record 193173 | Addgene NGS Result
GCGTGGCGCTTTCTCATAGCTCACGCTGTAGGTATCTCAGTTCGGTGTAGGTCGTTCGCTCCAAGCTGGG
CTGTGTGCACGAACCCCCCGTTCAGCCCGACCGCTGCGCCTTATCCGGTAACTATCGTCTTGAGTCCAAC
CCGGTAAGACACGACTTATCGCCACTGGCAGCAGCCACTGGTAACAGGATTAGCAGAGCGAGGTATGTAG
GCGGTGCTACAGAGTTCTTGAAGTGGTGGCCTAACTACGGCTACACTAGAAGAACAGTATTTGGTATCTG
CGCTCTGCTGAAGCCAGTTACCTTCGGAAAAAGAGTTGGTAGCTCTTGATCCGGCAAACAAACCACCGCT
GGTAGCGGTGGTTTTTTTGTTTGCAAGCAGCAGATTACGCGCAGAAAAAAAGGATCTCAAGAAGATCCTT
TGATCTTTTCTACGGGGTCTGACGCTCAGTGGAACGAAAACTCACGTTAAGGGATTTTGGTCATGAGATT
ATCAAAAAGGATCTTCACCTAGATCCTTTTAAATTAAAAATGAAGTTTTAAATCAATCTAAAGTATATAT
GAGTAAACTTGGTCTGACAGCGGCCGCAAATGCTAAACCACTGCAGTGGTTACCAGTGCTTGATCAGTGA
GGCACCGATCTCAGCGATCTGCCTATTTCGTTCGTCCATAGTGGCCTGACTCCCCGTCGTGTAGATCACT
ACGATTCGTGAGGGCTTACCATCAGGCCCCAGCGCAGCAATGATGCCGCGAGAGCCGCGTTCACCGGCCC
CCGATTTGTCAGCAATGAACCAGCCAGCAGGGAGGGCCGAGCGAAGAAGTGGTCCTGCTACTTTGTCCGC
CTCCATCCAGTCTATGAGCTGCTGTCGTGATGCTAGAGTAAGAAGTTCGCCAGTGAGTAGTTTCCGAAGA
GTTGTGGCCATTGCTACTGGCATCGTGGTATCACGCTCGTCGTTCGGTATGGCTTCGTTCAACTCTGGTT
CCCAGCGGTCAAGCCGGGTCACATGATCACCCATATTATGAAGAAATGCAGTCAGCTCCTTAGGGCCTCC
GATCGTTGTCAGAAGTAAGTTGGCCGCGGTGTTGTCGCTCATGGTAATGGCAGCACTACACAATTCTCTT
ACCGTCATGCCATCCGTAAGATGCTTTTCCGTGACCGGCGAGTACTCAACCAAGTCGTTTTGTGAGTAGT
GTATACGGCGACCAAGCTGCTCTTGCCCGGCGTCTATACGGGACAACACCGCGCCACATAGCAGTACTTT
GAAAGTGCTCATCATCGGGAATCGTTCTTCGGGGCGGAAAGACTCAAGGATCTTGCCGCTATTGAGATCC
AGTTCGATATAGCCCACTCTTGCACCCAGTTGATCTTCAGCATCTTTTACTTTCACCAGCGTTTCGGGGT
GTGCAAAAACAGGCAAGCAAAATGCCGCAAAGAAGGGAATGAGTGCGACACGAAAATGTTGGATGCTCAT
ACTCGTCCTTTTTCAATATTATTGAAGCATTTATCAGGGTTACTAGTACGTCTCTCAAGGATAAGTAAGT
AATATTAAGGTACGGGAGGTATTGGACAGGCCGCAATAAAATATCTTTATTTTCATTACATCTGTGTGTT
GGTTTTTTGTGTGAATCGATAGTACTAACATACGCTCTCCATCAAAACAAAACGAAACAAAACAAACTAG
CAAAATAGGCTGTCCCCAGTGCAAGTGCAGGTGCCAGAACATTTCTCTGGCCTAACTGGCCGGTACCTGA
GCTCGCTAGCCTCGAGAGAGGGTATATAATGGAAGCTCGACTTCCAGGGGCCCGGTCGTGAGGCACTGGG
CAGGTAAGTATCAAGGTTACAAGACAGGTTTAAGGAGACCAATAGAAACTGGGCTTGTCGAGACAGAGAA
GACTCTTGCGTTTCTGATAGGCACCTATTGGTCTTACTGACATCCACTTTGCCTTTCTCTCCACAGGTGT
CCACCCTGCAGGCTTAAGCATGGCTAGCAAAGGAGAAGAACTCTTCACTGGAGTTGTCCCAATTCTTGTT
GAATTAGATTGATCTAGAGCATGCACCGGTGATATCGCGGCCGCATTAGGCACCCCAGGCTTTACACTTT
ATGCTTCCGGCTCGTATAATGTGTGGATTTTGAGTTAGGATCCGTCGAGATTTTCAGGAGCTAAGGAAGC
TAAAATGGAGAAAAAAATCACTGGATATACCACCGTTGATATATCCCAATGGCATCGTAAAGAACATTTT
GAGGCATTTCAGTCAGTTGCTCAATGTACCTATAACCAGACCGTTCAGCTGGATATTACGGCCTTTTTAA
AGACCGTAAAGAAAAATAAGCACAAGTTTTATCCGGCCTTTATTCACATTCTTGCCCGCCTGATGAATGC
TCATCCGGAATTCCGTATGGCAATGAAAGACGGTGAGCTGGTGATATGGGATAGTGTTCACCCTTGTTAC
ACCGTTTTCCATGAGCAAACTGAAACGTTTTCATCGCTCTGGAGTGAATACCACGACGATTTCCGGCAGT
TTCTACACATATATTCGCAAGATGTGGCGTGTTACGGTGAAAACCTGGCCTATTTCCCTAAAGGGTTTAT
TGAGAATATGTTTTTCGTCTCAGCCAATCCCTGGGTGAGTTTCACCAGTTTTGATTTAAACGTGGCCAAT
ATGGACAACTTCTTCGCCCCCGTTTTCACCATGGGCAAATATTATACGCAAGGCGACAAGGTGCTGATGC
CGCTGGCGATTCAGGTTCATCATGCCGTTTGTGATGGCTTCCATGTCGGCAGAATGCTTAATGAATTACA
ACAGTACTGCGATGAGTGGCAGGGCGGGGCGTAAACGCGTGGATCCGGCTTACTAAAAGCCAGATAACAG
TATGCGTATTTGCGCGCTGATTTTTGCGGTATAAGAATATATACTGATATGTATACCCGAAGTATGTCAA
AAAGAGGTATGCTATGAAGCAGCGTATTACAGTGACAGTTGACAGCGACAGCTATCAGTTGCTCAAGGCA
TATATGATGTCAATATCTCCGGTCTGGTAAGCACAACCATGCAGAATGAAGCCCGTCGTCTGCGTGCCGA
ACGCTGGAAAGCGGAAAATCAGGAAGGGATGGCTGAGGTCGCCCGGTTTATTGAAATGAACGGCTCTTTT
GCTGACGAGAACAGGGGCTGGTGAAATGCAGTTTAAGGTTTACACCTATAAAAGAGAGAGCCGTTATCGT
CTGTTTGTGGATGTACAGAGTGATATTATTGACACGCCCGGGCGACGGATGGTGATCCCCCTGGCCAGTG
CACGTCTGCTGTCAGATAAAGTCTCCCGTGAACTTTACCCGGTGGTGCATATCGGGGATGAAAGCTGGCG
CATGATGACCACCGATATGGCCAGTGTGCCGGTCTCCGTTATCGGGGAAGAAGTGGCTGATCTCAGCCAC
CGCGAAAATGACATCAAAAACGCCATTAACCTGATGTTCTGGGGAATATAAATGTCAGGCTCCCTTATAC
ACAGCCAGTCTGCAGGATATCGTCGACGAATTCGGCCGGCCGCTTCGAGCAGACATGATAAGATACATTG
ATGAGTTTGGACAAACCACAACTAGAATGCAGTGAAAAAAATGCTTTATTTGTGAAATTTGTGATGCTAT
TGCTTTATTTGTAACCATTATAAGCTGCAATAAACAAGTTAACAACAACAATTGCATTCATTTTATGTTT
CAGGTTCAGGGGGAGGTGTGGGAGGTTTTTTAAAGCAAGTAAAACCTCTACAAATGTGGTAAAATCGATA
AGGATCCGACCGATGCCCTTGAGAGCCTTCAACCCAGTCAGCTCCTTCCGGTGGGCGCGGGGCATGACTA
TCGTCGCCGCACTTATGACTGTCTTCTTTATCATGCAACTCGTAGGACAGGTGCCGGCAGCGCTCTTCCG
CTTCCTCGCTCACTGACTCGCTGCGCTCGGTCGTTCGGCTGCGGCGAGCGGTATCAGCTCACTCAAAGGC
GGTAATACGGTTATCCACAGAATCAGGGGATAACGCAGGAAAGAACATGTGAGCAAAAGGCCAGCAAAAG
GCCAGGAACCGTAAAAAGGCCGCGTTGCTGGCGTTTTTCCATAGGCTCCGCCCCCCTGACGAGCATCACA
AAAATCGACGCTCAAGTCAGAGGTGGCGAAACCCGACAGGACTATAAAGATACCAGGCGTTTCCCCCTGG
AAGCTCCCTCGTGCGCTCTCCTGTTCCGACCCTGCCGCTTACCGGATACCTGTCCGCCTTTCTCCCTTCG
GGAA
